Addgene plasmid #137063: pGL2316
Purpose: (Empty Backbone) loxP (empty) expression cassette: n-terminal GFP
Depositing lab: Jeremy Mottram. Depositing organization: University of York. Publication: DiCre-Based Inducible Disruption of Leishmania Genes. Duncan SM, Myburgh E, Alves-Ferreira EV, Mottram JC. Methods Mol Biol. 2019;1971:211-224. doi: 10.1007/978-1-4939-9210-2_10. PubMed 30980305.
Backbone
  Vector backbone: GOI flox pDONR221
  Vector type: Leishmania floxed gene expression
  Selectable markers: Puromycin
  Tag / fusion protein: GFP (N terminal on backbone)
Growth in bacteria
  Bacterial resistance: Kanamycin, 50 μg/mL
  Growth temperature: 37°C
  Growth strain: NEB Stable
  Copy number: High Copy
Terms and licenses: Academic/Nonprofit Terms; Industry Terms: Not Available to Industry
How to cite: pGL2316 was a gift from Jeremy Mottram (Addgene plasmid # 137063 ; http://n2t.net/addgene:137063 ; RRID:Addgene_137063)
