[The description below was written by a language model from this plasmid's Addgene catalogue record and pLannotate feature annotations shown in this document.]
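Description:
pGL2316 is an empty-backbone Gateway entry-type plasmid built on a pDONR221 derivative ("GOI flox pDONR221") and intended for making floxed gene expression cassettes in Leishmania, as part of a DiCre-based inducible gene disruption system. In E. coli it is maintained through a high-copy ColE1/pUC-type origin and selected with kanamycin via the aph(3')-Ia gene. The usual pDONR features are present around the cassette, including rrnB T1 and T2 terminators and a T7 promoter, along with short lacI and lacZα remnants that are probably just annotation fragments.

The payload sits between attL1 and attL2 sites, so the whole cassette can be transferred by an LR Clonase reaction into a compatible destination vector. Immediately after attL1, two directly oriented loxP sites flank an EGFP coding sequence. The record describes this as an empty loxP expression cassette with an N-terminal GFP tag, meaning a gene of interest is cloned downstream of EGFP within the floxed interval to give a GFP fusion that Cre activity can later excise. Downstream of the second loxP site lie a puromycin N-acetyltransferase gene, which provides the selectable marker in the parasite, and an mCherry coding sequence followed by a short match to a His-tag-containing composite tag. The record does not state the role of mCherry, and no Leishmania promoters or intergenic processing regions are annotated, although unannotated stretches separate the coding sequences. The typical use is to supply a tagged, floxed copy of a gene whose loss can be induced by dimerisable Cre, with disappearance of GFP fluorescence offering a way to follow excision.
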