Features (pLannotate 1.2.2; 16 found; start..end, strand, type, name):
    121..213     +  CDS            lacI (fragment): lac repressor; lacI; The lac repressor binds to the lac operator to inhibit transcription in E. coli. This inhibition can be relieved by adding lactose or isopropyl-β-D-thiogalactopyranoside (IPTG).
    268..295     -  terminator     rrnB T2 terminator: transcription terminator T2 from the E. coli rrnB gene
    427..470     +  terminator     rrnB T1 terminator: Escherichia coli rrnB; transcription terminator T1 from the E. coli rrnB gene
    517..553     -  CDS            lacZα (fragment): LacZα fragment of β-galactosidase; lacZ fragment
    569..668     +  protein_bind   attL1: mutant version of attL; recombination site for the Gateway® LR reaction LR Clonase™
    675..708     +  protein_bind   loxP: Cre-mediated recombination occurs in the 8-bp core sequence (GCATACAT). Cre recombinase
    902..1618    +  CDS            EGFP: EGFP is a basic (constitutively fluorescent) green fluorescent protein published in 1996, derived from Aequorea victoria. It is reported to be a rapidly-maturing weak dimer with moderate acid sensitivity.
   1808..1841    +  protein_bind   loxP: Cre-mediated recombination occurs in the 8-bp core sequence (GCATACAT). Cre recombinase
   2520..2536    -  misc_feature   MCS (fragment): pBluescript multiple cloning site
   2547..3144    +  CDS            PuroR (fragment): puromycin N-acetyltransferase; pac from Streptomyces alboniger; confers resistance to puromycin
   3453..4160    +  CDS            mCherry: mCherry is a basic (constitutively fluorescent) red fluorescent protein published in 2004, derived from Discosoma sp.. It is reported to be a very rapidly-maturing monomer with low acid sensitivity.
   4161..4178    +  CDS            capTEV™ (fragment): composite tag for in vivo biotinylation, TEV protease cleavage, and 6xHis tagging
   4733..4832    -  protein_bind   attL2: mutant version of attL; recombination site for the Gateway® LR reaction LR Clonase™
   4850..4868    -  promoter       T7 promoter: promoter for bacteriophage T7 RNA polymerase
   5002..5811    +  CDS            KanR: aminoglycoside phosphotransferase; aph(3')-Ia; confers resistance to kanamycin in bacteria or G418 (Geneticin®) in eukaryotes
   5958..6546    +  rep_origin     ori: high-copy-number ColE1/pMB1/pBR322/pUC origin of replication
>Addgene plasmid #137063 | pGL2316 | addgene full sequence | sequence record 275822 | Addgene NGS Result
CTTTCCTGCGTTATCCCCTGATTCTGTGGATAACCGTATTACCGCCTTTGAGTGAGCTGATACCGCTCGC
CGCAGCCGAACGACCGAGCGCAGCGAGTCAGTGAGCGAGGAAGCGGAAGAGCGCCCAATACGCAAACCGC
CTCTCCCCGCGCGTTGGCCGATTCATTAATGCAGCTGGCACGACAGGTTTCCCGACTGGAAAGCGGGCAG
TGAGCGCAACGCAATTAATACGCGTACCGCTAGCCAGGAAGAGTTTGTAGAAACGCAAAAAGGCCATCCG
TCAGGATGGCCTTCTGCTTAGTTTGATGCCTGGCAGTTTATGGCGGGCGTCCTGCCCGCCACCCTCCGGG
CCGTTGCTTCACAACGTTCAAATCCGCTCCCGGCGGATTTGTCCTACTCAGGAGAGCGTTCACCGACAAA
CAACAGATAAAACGAAAGGCCCAGTCTTCCGACTGAGCCTTTCGTTTTATTTGATGCCTGGCAGTTCCCT
ACTCTCGCGTTAACGCTAGCATGGATGTTTTCCCAGTCACGACGTTGTAAAACGACGGCCAGTCTTAAGC
TCGGGCCCCAAATAATGATTTTATTTTGACTGATAGTGACCTGTTCGTTGCAACAAATTGATGAGCAATG
CTTTTTTATAATGCCAACTTTGTACAAAAAAGCAGGCTTAGATCATAACTTCGTATAGCATACATTATAC
GAAGTTATAATTGCCCGCTTTCCATTTCGTCACCTTCCGCCTCTCTCTCTCTCTCTCTCACCATCTACGC
GTGCACATCATCAACTGTCTCTTGTCGGTGCTCACCACCCTCAACCACCCCTCACTTTCAAGGCTTCCCG
AACGCACACAAAAGGCGTGAAAACCGCTCGCGTGTGTTGAGCCGTCCACCGTAGCCATATGATGGTGAGC
AAGGGCGAGGAGCTGTTCACCGGGGTGGTGCCCATCCTGGTCGAGCTGGACGGCGACGTAAACGGCCACA
AGTTCAGCGTGTCCGGCGAGGGCGAGGGCGATGCCACCTACGGCAAGCTGACCCTGAAGTTCATCTGCAC
CACCGGCAAGCTGCCCGTGCCCTGGCCCACCCTCGTGACCACCCTGACCTACGGCGTGCAGTGCTTCAGC
CGCTACCCCGACCACATGAAGCAGCACGACTTCTTCAAGTCCGCCATGCCCGAAGGCTACGTCCAGGAGC
GCACCATCTTCTTCAAGGACGACGGCAACTACAAGACCCGCGCCGAGGTGAAGTTCGAGGGCGACACCCT
GGTGAACCGCATCGAGCTGAAGGGCATCGACTTCAAGGAGGACGGCAACATCCTGGGGCACAAGCTGGAG
TACAACTACAACAGCCACAACGTCTATATCATGGCCGACAAGCAGAAGAACGGCATCAAGGTGAACTTCA
AGATCCGCCACAACATCGAGGACGGCAGCGTGCAGCTCGCCGACCACTACCAGCAGAACACCCCCATCGG
CGACGGCCCCGTGCTGCTGCCCGACAACCACTACCTGAGCACCCAGTCCGCCCTGAGCAAAGACCCCAAC
GAGAAGCGCGATCACATGGTCCTGCTGGAGTTCGTGACCGCCGCCGGGATCACTCTCGGCATGGACGAGC
TGTACAAGGGTACCATCGATACTAGTTACCCTTACGATGTGCCTGATTACGCGTACCCATACGACGTGCC
AGACTACGCATACCCGTACGATGTGCCCGATTACGCATACCCTTACGATGTGCCTGATTACGCGTACCCA
TACGACGTGCCAGACTACGCATACCCGTACGATGTGCCCGATTACGCATGATCTAGAATAACTTCGTATA
GCATACATTATACGAAGTTATGGCTGCAGCGCGTGGATGTCGCGCAGCGCAAGACCCCGTGCGCCTGAAA
CGTGAAGGGAGGTCGAGAAGCGTGCCGCATGAGGCCTTAAGGCAGGAAAGTGAAAAGAGCTCGACGCGAG
TGCAGCACGCGCGCATCGACAGGACGGAATAGACACTCAGCCCCTTCCCCTTTCAAAAACTGAATGGACG
GACATCGTAACGCGCTTCTCTCCCCTCCACTCCCCCTGTCCCTGTCTCCTTGACGTGTGCTGCTCTCGTG
AGCGACAGATGAAGCGAGGCGTAGAAGGAAAGGGGGGGGGAGCAGGCCTGCACACACACACACACACACA
CACACACACACACACACACACACACACACACACGAAAAGCAAGTTTGAGGCAGACGTGGTTTCACACGAT
TCCTGTGCAAGATGCGTGCCTGCGTGACGGGTGTGGCTGTGTATGCATGCGTGAAGGGTTACCGCAACGA
TGCGCAATGGACTCCCCCGCTTTCCATTTCGTCACCTTCCGCCTCTCTCTCTCTCTCTCTCACCATCTAC
GCGTGCACATCATCAACTGTCTCTTGTCGGTGCTCACCACCCTCAACCACCCCTCACTTTCAAGGCTTCC
CGAACGCACACAAAAGGCGTGAAAACCGCTCGCGGTGTGTTGAGCCGTCCACCGTGCCCTCCCCCTGTCC
CCGGGGGATCCACTAGACGACCTTCCATGACCGAGTACAAGCCCACGGTGCGCCTCGCCACCCGCGACGA
CGTCCCCCGGGCCGTACGCACCCTCGCCGCCGCGTTCGCCGACTACCCCGCCACGCGCCACACCGTCGAC
CCGGACCGCCACATCGAGCGGGTCACCGAGCTGCAAGAACTCTTCCTCACGCGCGTCGGGCTCGACATCG
GCAAGGTGTGGGTCGCGGACGACGGCGCCGCGGTGGCGGTCTGGACCACGCCGGAGAGCGTCGAAGCGGG
GGCGGTGTTCGCCGAGATCGGCCCGCGCATGGCCGAGTTGAGCGGTTCCCGGCTGGCCGCGCAGCAACAG
ATGGAAGGCCTCCTGGCGCCGCACCGGCCCAAGGAGCCCGCGTGGTTCCTGGCCACCGTCGGCGTCTCGC
CCGACCACCAGGGCAAGGGTCTGGGCAGCGCCGTCGTGCTCCCCGGAGTGGAGGCGGCCGAGCGCGCCGG
GGTGCCCGCCTTCCTGGAGACCTCCGCGCCCCGCAACCTCCCCTTCTACGAGCGGCTCGGCTTCACCGTC
ACCGCCGACGTCGAGGTGCCCGAAGGACCGCGCACCTGGTGCATGACCCGCAAGCCCGGTGCCTAGGCTA
GCGCTCTCGAGAATTGCCCGCTTTCCATTTCGTCACCTTCCGCCTCTCTCTCTCTCTCTCTCACCATCTA
CGCGTGCACATCATCAACTGTCTCTTGTCGGTGCTCACCACCCTCAACCACCCCTCACTTTCAAGGCTTC
CCGAACGCACACAAAAGGCGTGAAAACCGCTCGCGGTGTGTTGAGCCGTCCACCGTAGCTGATCCTATCT
ATCTCCCCCGCTTATACACCATGGGAAGCTCTTGCACGAAGGACTCCGCAAAGGAGCCCCAGAAAAGTGC
GGATGGATCTATGGAGGATCCAATGGTTAGTAAAGGAGAAGAAAATAACATGGCAATCATTAAGGAGTTC
ATGAGATTCAAAGTTCACATGGAAGGTTCTGTAAATGGACATGAATTTGAAATAGAAGGTGAAGGAGAAG
GAAGGCCTTATGAAGGAACCCAAACCGCGAAGCTAAAAGTTACTAAGGGTGGCCCATTACCATTTGCATG
GGATATCCTTAGCCCTCAATTCATGTATGGGTCAAAGGCTTATGTCAAGCACCCCGCCGACATTCCAGAC
TATCTAAAGTTATCTTTTCCCGAAGGGTTTAAGTGGGAGCGTGTGATGAACTTCGAAGACGGTGGCGTGG
TAACAGTGACTCAGGATTCGTCCCTGCAAGATGGTGAATTTATCTACAAAGTCAAATTAAGAGGAACTAA
CTTTCCATCTGGCGGCCCGGTTATGCAAAAAAAGACAATGGGCTGGGAGGCCTCCTCAGAACGAATGTAC
CCTGAAGATGGTGCCTTGAAGGGTGAGATTAAACAAAGATTGAAATTGAAAGATGGTGGACATTATGACG
CTGAGGTTAAAACGACATACAAAGCTAAGAAACCTGTCCAGCTCCCAGGTGCTTACAATGTAAATATAAA
ACTTGATATTACATCACATAATGAAGATTATACGATAGTTGAACAATACGAAAGGGCTGAGGGGAGACAT
AGTACTGGTGGCATGGATGAACTATACAAACATCATCATCATCATCATTGAGGATCCCGCGGCCGCTAGA
TGTGTGCCCTTGTGTGCGTGTGTGTTTGGTGGTTTGCAGCGATGCCCGGCGCGTGTGGGCACCTCCTTGG
GTGCGCGCCCGCCGTGGCAGCTGCGCGTGCGTGCGAGATGTGAGGCAGAGGAAGAGGAAGGCGATGCGGG
CGACAGCGCAGCGAGGTGCGGCGGAGCGTAGGGGGGAAATGGACGAGCAGGCGCGCTGTGAATCGGAGCT
GCGGCACCACCCAAGTCGTGGTGCCCCGCGAATGGCTGTTCTGCCCGCCCTCGCTTCACGCCTCCCCCTC
CCCTCGCGTGCCCTCGCGTGGCCTCCCTTGTTATCCCTCTCTCTCGCACGCACACGCACACGCGTATACG
CGAGCCCGCTATTCTGCCTTCGTCTGGCTCTTTGTATTTTGCTTGCTTCTTCAGCACACTTGTGTGCTGT
GCGTTCAGCGATATCTTCCACTACTTTGTTTTCTCCTCCCCCTCGGGAGGTGCTTCGCTTGTGCTTTGAC
GGTGGTGCGTGGCTGCTGGGTTATGTGCCGGGCGCCCATGGAACCCAGCTTTCTTGTACAAAGTTGGCAT
TATAAGAAAGCATTGCTTATCAATTTGTTGCAACGAACAGGTCACTATCAGTCAAAATAAAATCATTATT
TGCCATCCAGCTGATATCCCCTATAGTGAGTCGTATTACATGGTCATAGCTGTTTCCTGGCAGCTCTGGC
CCGTGTCTCAAAATCTCTGATGTTACATTGCACAAGATAAAAATATATCATCATGAACAATAAAACTGTC
TGCTTACATAAACAGTAATACAAGGGGTGTTATGAGCCATATTCAACGGGAAACGTCGAGGCCGCGATTA
AATTCCAACATGGATGCTGATTTATATGGGTATAAATGGGCTCGCGATAATGTCGGGCAATCAGGTGCGA
CAATCTATCGCTTGTATGGGAAGCCCGATGCGCCAGAGTTGTTTCTGAAACATGGCAAAGGTAGCGTTGC
CAATGATGTTACAGATGAGATGGTCAGACTAAACTGGCTGACGGAATTTATGCCTCTTCCGACCATCAAG
CATTTTATCCGTACTCCTGATGATGCATGGTTACTCACCACTGCGATCCCCGGAAAAACAGCATTCCAGG
TATTAGAAGAATATCCTGATTCAGGTGAAAATATTGTTGATGCGCTGGCAGTGTTCCTGCGCCGGTTGCA
TTCGATTCCTGTTTGTAATTGTCCTTTTAACAGCGATCGCGTATTTCGTCTCGCTCAGGCGCAATCACGA
ATGAATAACGGTTTGGTTGATGCGAGTGATTTTGATGACGAGCGTAATGGCTGGCCTGTTGAACAAGTCT
GGAAAGAAATGCATAAACTTTTGCCATTCTCACCGGATTCAGTCGTCACTCATGGTGATTTCTCACTTGA
TAACCTTATTTTTGACGAGGGGAAATTAATAGGTTGTATTGATGTTGGACGAGTCGGAATCGCAGACCGA
TACCAGGATCTTGCCATCCTATGGAACTGCCTCGGTGAGTTTTCTCCTTCATTACAGAAACGGCTTTTTC
AAAAATATGGTATTGATAATCCTGATATGAATAAATTGCAGTTTCATTTGATGCTCGATGAGTTTTTCTA
ATCAGAATTGGTTAATTGGTTGTAACACTGGCAGAGCATTACGCTGACTTGACGGGACGGCGCAAGCTCA
TGACCAAAATCCCTTAACGTGAGTTACGCGTCGTTCCACTGAGCGTCAGACCCCGTAGAAAAGATCAAAG
GATCTTCTTGAGATCCTTTTTTTCTGCGCGTAATCTGCTGCTTGCAAACAAAAAAACCACCGCTACCAGC
GGTGGTTTGTTTGCCGGATCAAGAGCTACCAACTCTTTTTCCGAAGGTAACTGGCTTCAGCAGAGCGCAG
ATACCAAATACTGTTCTTCTAGTGTAGCCGTAGTTAGGCCACCACTTCAAGAACTCTGTAGCACCGCCTA
CATACCTCGCTCTGCTAATCCTGTTACCAGTGGCTGCTGCCAGTGGCGATAAGTCGTGTCTTACCGGGTT
GGACTCAAGACGATAGTTACCGGATAAGGCGCAGCGGTCGGGCTGAACGGGGGGTTCGTGCACACAGCCC
AGCTTGGAGCGAACGACCTACACCGAACTGAGATACCTACAGCGTGAGCTATGAGAAAGCGCCACGCTTC
CCGAAGGGAGAAAGGCGGACAGGTATCCGGTAAGCGGCAGGGTCGGAACAGGAGAGCGCACGAGGGAGCT
TCCAGGGGGAAACGCCTGGTATCTTTATAGTCCTGTCGGGTTTCGCCACCTCTGACTTGAGCGTCGATTT
TTGTGATGCTCGTCAGGGGGGCGGAGCCTATGGAAAAACGCCAGCAACGCGGCCTTTTTACGGTTCCTGG
CCTTTTGCTGGCCTTTTGCTCACATGTT
